Addgene plasmid #76854: TTN gRNA (BRDN0001148106)
Purpose: 3rd generation lentiviral gRNA plasmid targeting human TTN
Depositing lab: John Doench & David Root. Depositing organization: Broad Institute. Publication: Optimized sgRNA design to maximize activity and minimize off-target effects of CRISPR-Cas9. Doench JG, Fusi N, Sullender M, Hegde M, Vaimberg EW, Donovan KF, Smith I, Tothova Z, Wilen C, Orchard R, Virgin HW, Listgarten J, Root DE. Nat Biotechnol. 2016 Jan 18. doi: 10.1038/nbt.3437. PubMed 26780180.
Backbone
  Vector backbone: lentiGuide-Puro
  Backbone manufacturer: Zhang Lab (Addgene plasmid # 52963)
  Vector type: Mammalian Expression, Lentiviral, CRISPR
  Selectable markers: Puromycin
Growth in bacteria
  Bacterial resistance: Ampicillin, 100 μg/mL
  Growth temperature: 37°C
  Growth strain: DH5alpha
  Copy number: High Copy
Gene/Insert
  Gene/Insert name: TTN (alt names: TTN; NM_001256850.1)
  gRNA/shRNA sequence: AGAGGTTCAATAAAGTACGG
  Species: H. sapiens (human)
  Entrez Gene: TTN (a.k.a. CMD1G, CMH9, CMPD4, CMYO5, CMYP5, EOMFC, HMERF, LGMD2J, LGMDR10, MYLK5, SALMY, TMD)
  Promoter: hU6
  Cloning method: Unknown
  Sequencing primers: 5′ U6-F; 3′ pS2-R
Terms and licenses: Academic/Nonprofit Terms; Industry Terms: Not Available to Industry
Depositor comments: The gRNA was designed to target the following Genbank reference sequence(s): NM_001256850.1,NM_001267550.2,NM_133378.4. Note that this plasmid does NOT contain Cas9. It should be used in conjunction with lentiCas9-Blast (Addgene #52962) or otherwise with cell lines already expressing Cas9. Browse the full kinome gRNA library at http://www.addgene.org/pooled-library/broadgpp-human-kinome/ or visit http://www.broadinstitute.org/rnai/public/ for detailed protocols and information.
How to cite: TTN gRNA (BRDN0001148106) was a gift from John Doench & David Root (Addgene plasmid # 76854 ; http://n2t.net/addgene:76854 ; RRID:Addgene_76854)
