[The description below was written by a language model from this plasmid's Addgene catalogue record and pLannotate feature annotations shown in this document.]
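Description:
TTN gRNA (BRDN0001148106) is a third-generation lentiviral guide RNA plasmid built on the lentiGuide-Puro backbone and designed to target the human titin gene (TTN). It is propagated in E. coli as a high-copy plasmid through a ColE1/pUC-type origin with ampicillin selection from the β-lactamase gene. The backbone also carries an f1 origin, an SV40 origin and poly(A) signal, and remnants of a lac/T7/T3 cloning region.

The lentiviral transfer cassette begins with an RSV promoter fused to a truncated HIV-1 5' LTR, which allows Tat-independent production of the genomic RNA. This is followed by the Ψ packaging signal with an adjoining gag fragment, the Rev response element for Rev-dependent nuclear export, and a cPPT/CTS element. It ends in a self-inactivating ΔU3 3' LTR, so the integrated provirus lacks LTR promoter activity.

Within this frame, a human U6 RNA polymerase III promoter drives the TTN-specific spacer fused to the Streptococcus pyogenes Cas9 guide RNA scaffold. A separate EF-1α core promoter with its intron A expresses puromycin N-acetyltransferase for selection of transduced mammalian cells, and a downstream WPRE enhances transcript expression.

The plasmid does not encode Cas9, so it is meant to be used with a separate Cas9 lentivector or in cells that already express Cas9. The guide was designed against several TTN reference transcripts and belongs to a human kinome gRNA collection associated with work on optimised sgRNA design. It is suited to CRISPR knockout of TTN in human cells. The cloning method is not recorded.
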