Features (pLannotate 1.2.2; 29 found; start..end, strand, type, name):
     14..80      +  CDS            small t antigen (fragment): SV40 (simian virus 40) small t antigen
    106..317     +  promoter       EF-1α core promoter: core promoter for human elongation factor EF-1α
    318..1256    +  intron         EF-1α intron A: intron upstream of the start codon of human EF-1α
   1278..1877    +  CDS            PuroR (fragment): puromycin N-acetyltransferase; pac from Streptomyces; confers resistance to puromycin
   1893..2481    +  misc_feature   WPRE: woodchuck hepatitis virus posttranscriptional regulatory element
   2532..2551    +  misc_feature   cPPT/CTS (fragment): central polypurine tract and central termination sequence of HIV-1
   2553..2786    +  LTR            3' LTR (ΔU3): self-inactivating 3' long terminal repeat (LTR) from HIV-1
   2864..2985    +  polyA_signal   SV40 poly(A) signal: SV40 polyadenylation signal
   3025..3160    +  rep_origin     SV40 ori: SV40 origin of replication
   3181..3199    -  promoter       T7 promoter: promoter for bacteriophage T7 RNA polymerase
   3207..3362    +  CDS            lacZα (fragment): LacZα fragment of β-galactosidase; lacZ fragment
   3367..3795    +  rep_origin     f1 ori (sequence partly withheld): f1 bacteriophage origin of replication; arrow indicates direction of (+) strand synthesis
   3848..3952    +  promoter       AmpR promoter: bla
   3953..4813    +  CDS            AmpR: β-lactamase; bla; confers resistance to ampicillin, carbenicillin, and related antibiotics
   4984..5572    +  rep_origin     ori: high-copy-number ColE1/pMB1/pBR322/pUC origin of replication
   5755..5847    +  CDS            lacI (fragment): lac repressor; lacI; The lac repressor binds to the lac operator to inhibit transcription in E. coli. This inhibition can be relieved by adding lactose or isopropyl-β-D-thiogalactopyranoside (IPTG).
   5860..5881    +  protein_bind   CAP binding site: CAP binding activates transcription in the presence of cAMP. E. coli catabolite activator protein
   5896..5926    +  promoter       lac promoter: promoter for the E. coli lac operon
   5934..5950    +  protein_bind   lac operator: The lac repressor binds to the lac operator to inhibit transcription in E. coli. This inhibition can be relieved by adding lactose or isopropyl-β-D-thiogalactopyranoside (IPTG). lac repressor encoded by lacI
   5995..6013    +  promoter       T3 promoter: promoter for bacteriophage T3 RNA polymerase
   6041..6267    +  promoter       RSV promoter: Rous sarcoma virus enhancer/promoter
   6268..6448    +  LTR            5' LTR (truncated): truncated 5' long terminal repeat (LTR) from HIV-1
   6495..6620    +  misc_feature   HIV-1 Ψ: packaging signal of human immunodeficiency virus type 1
   6604..6967    +  CDS            HIV-1 gag (fragment): gag protein from human immunodeficiency virus 1; gag
   7113..7346    +  misc_feature   RRE: The Rev response element (RRE) of HIV-1 allows for Rev-dependent mRNA export from the nucleus to the cytoplasm.
   7723..7749    +  CDS            Rev (fragment): human immunodeficiency virus 1 (HIV-1) Rev protein; rev; enhances nuclear export of unspliced and incompletely spliced viral mRNAs
   7753..7993    +  promoter       U6 promoter: RNA polymerase III promoter for human U6 snRNA
   8023..8098    +  misc_RNA       gRNA scaffold: guide RNA scaffold for the Streptococcus pyogenes CRISPR/Cas9 system
   8154..8271    +  misc_feature   cPPT/CTS: central polypurine tract and central termination sequence of HIV-1
>Addgene plasmid #76854 | TTN gRNA (BRDN0001148106) | addgene full sequence | sequence record 186636 | Addgene Assembled Sequence
CCCGGGTGCAAAGATGGATAAAGTTTTAAACAGAGAGGAATCTTTGCAGCTAATGGACCTTCTAGGTCTT
GAAAGGAGTGGGAATTGGCTCCGGTGCCCGTCAGTGGGCAGAGCGCACATCGCCCACAGTCCCCGAGAAG
TTGGGGGGAGGGGTCGGCAATTGATCCGGTGCCTAGAGAAGGTGGCGCGGGGTAAACTGGGAAAGTGATG
TCGTGTACTGGCTCCGCCTTTTTCCCGAGGGTGGGGGAGAACCGTATATAAGTGCAGTAGTCGCCGTGAA
CGTTCTTTTTCGCAACGGGTTTGCCGCCAGAACACAGGTAAGTGCCGTGTGTGGTTCCCGCGGGCCTGGC
CTCTTTACGGGTTATGGCCCTTGCGTGCCTTGAATTACTTCCACCTGGCTGCAGTACGTGATTCTTGATC
CCGAGCTTCGGGTTGGAAGTGGGTGGGAGAGTTCGAGGCCTTGCGCTTAAGGAGCCCCTTCGCCTCGTGC
TTGAGTTGAGGCCTGGCCTGGGCGCTGGGGCCGCCGCGTGCGAATCTGGTGGCACCTTCGCGCCTGTCTC
GCTGCTTTCGATAAGTCTCTAGCCATTTAAAATTTTTGATGACCTGCTGCGACGCTTTTTTTCTGGCAAG
ATAGTCTTGTAAATGCGGGCCAAGATCTGCACACTGGTATTTCGGTTTTTGGGGCCGCGGGCGGCGACGG
GGCCCGTGCGTCCCAGCGCACATGTTCGGCGAGGCGGGGCCTGCGAGCGCGGCCACCGAGAATCGGACGG
GGGTAGTCTCAAGCTGGCCGGCCTGCTCTGGTGCCTGGCCTCGCGCCGCCGTGTATCGCCCCGCCCTGGG
CGGCAAGGCTGGCCCGGTCGGCACCAGTTGCGTGAGCGGAAAGATGGCCGCTTCCCGGCCCTGCTGCAGG
GAGCTCAAAATGGAGGACGCGGCGCTCGGGAGAGCGGGCGGGTGAGTCACCCACACAAAGGAAAAGGGCC
TTTCCGTCCTCAGCCGTCGCTTCATGTGACTCCACGGAGTACCGGGCGCCGTCCAGGCACCTCGATTAGT
TCTCGAGCTTTTGGAGTACGTCGTCTTTAGGTTGGGGGGAGGGGTTTTATGCGATGGAGTTTCCCCACAC
TGAGTGGGTGGAGACTGAAGTTAGGCCAGCTTGGCACTTGATGTAATTCTCCTTGGAATTTGCCCTTTTT
GAGTTTGGATCTTGGTTCATTCTCAAGCCTCAGACAGTGGTTCAAAGTTTTTTTCTTCCATTTCAGGTGT
CGTGACGTACGGCCACCATGACCGAGTACAAGCCCACGGTGCGCCTCGCCACCCGCGACGACGTCCCCAG
GGCCGTACGCACCCTCGCCGCCGCGTTCGCCGACTACCCCGCCACGCGCCACACCGTCGATCCGGACCGC
CACATCGAGCGGGTCACCGAGCTGCAAGAACTCTTCCTCACGCGCGTCGGGCTCGACATCGGCAAGGTGT
GGGTCGCGGACGACGGCGCCGCCGTGGCGGTCTGGACCACGCCGGAGAGCGTCGAAGCGGGGGCGGTGTT
CGCCGAGATCGGCCCGCGCATGGCCGAGTTGAGCGGTTCCCGGCTGGCCGCGCAGCAACAGATGGAAGGC
CTCCTGGCGCCGCACCGGCCCAAGGAGCCCGCGTGGTTCCTGGCCACCGTCGGAGTCTCGCCCGACCACC
AGGGCAAGGGTCTGGGCAGCGCCGTCGTGCTCCCCGGAGTGGAGGCGGCCGAGCGCGCCGGGGTGCCCGC
CTTCCTGGAGACCTCCGCGCCCCGCAACCTCCCCTTCTACGAGCGGCTCGGCTTCACCGTCACCGCCGAC
GTCGAGGTGCCCGAAGGACCGCGCACCTGGTGCATGACCCGCAAGCCCGGTGCCTGAACGCGTTAAGTCG
ACAATCAACCTCTGGATTACAAAATTTGTGAAAGATTGACTGGTATTCTTAACTATGTTGCTCCTTTTAC
GCTATGTGGATACGCTGCTTTAATGCCTTTGTATCATGCTATTGCTTCCCGTATGGCTTTCATTTTCTCC
TCCTTGTATAAATCCTGGTTGCTGTCTCTTTATGAGGAGTTGTGGCCCGTTGTCAGGCAACGTGGCGTGG
TGTGCACTGTGTTTGCTGACGCAACCCCCACTGGTTGGGGCATTGCCACCACCTGTCAGCTCCTTTCCGG
GACTTTCGCTTTCCCCCTCCCTATTGCCACGGCGGAACTCATCGCCGCCTGCCTTGCCCGCTGCTGGACA
GGGGCTCGGCTGTTGGGCACTGACAATTCCGTGGTGTTGTCGGGGAAATCATCGTCCTTTCCTTGGCTGC
TCGCCTGTGTTGCCACCTGGATTCTGCGCGGGACGTCCTTCTGCTACGTCCCTTCGGCCCTCAATCCAGC
GGACCTTCCTTCCCGCGGCCTGCTGCCGGCTCTGCGGCCTCTTCCGCGTCTTCGCCTTCGCCCTCAGACG
AGTCGGATCTCCCTTTGGGCCGCCTCCCCGCGTCGACTTTAAGACCAATGACTTACAAGGCAGCTGTAGA
TCTTAGCCACTTTTTAAAAGAAAAGGGGGGACTGGAAGGGCTAATTCACTCCCAACGAAGACAAGATCTG
CTTTTTGCTTGTACTGGGTCTCTCTGGTTAGACCAGATCTGAGCCTGGGAGCTCTCTGGCTAACTAGGGA
ACCCACTGCTTAAGCCTCAATAAAGCTTGCCTTGAGTGCTTCAAGTAGTGTGTGCCCGTCTGTTGTGTGA
CTCTGGTAACTAGAGATCCCTCAGACCCTTTTAGTCAGTGTGGAAAATCTCTAGCAGTACGTATAGTAGT
TCATGTCATCTTATTATTCAGTATTTATAACTTGCAAAGAAATGAATATCAGAGAGTGAGAGGAACTTGT
TTATTGCAGCTTATAATGGTTACAAATAAAGCAATAGCATCACAAATTTCACAAATAAAGCATTTTTTTC
ACTGCATTCTAGTTGTGGTTTGTCCAAACTCATCAATGTATCTTATCATGTCTGGCTCTAGCTATCCCGC
CCCTAACTCCGCCCATCCCGCCCCTAACTCCGCCCAGTTCCGCCCATTCTCCGCCCCATGGCTGACTAAT
TTTTTTTATTTATGCAGAGGCCGAGGCCGCCTCGGCCTCTGAGCTATTCCAGAAGTAGTGAGGAGGCTTT
TTTGGAGGCCTAGGGACGTACCCAATTCGCCCTATAGTGAGTCGTATTACGCGCGCTCACTGGCCGTCGT
TTTACAACGTCGTGACTGGGAAAACCCTGGCGTTACCCAACTTAATCGCCTTGCAGCACATCCCCCTTTC
GCCAGCTGGCGTAATAGCGAAGAGGCCCGCACCGATCGCCCTTCCCAACAGTTGCGCAGCCTGAATGGCG
AATGGG
[124 nt withheld, positions 3367-3490]
C
[91 nt withheld, positions 3492-3582]
A
[49 nt withheld, positions 3584-3632]
CCTTTGACGTTGGAGTCCACGTTCTTT
[37 nt withheld, positions 3660-3696]
ACCCTATCTCGGTCTATTCTTTTGATTTATAAGGGATTTTGCCGATTTCGGCCTATTGGTTAAAAAATGA
GCTGATTTAACAAAAATTTAACGCGAATTTTAACAAAATATTAACGCTTACAATTTAGGTGGCACTTTTC
GGGGAAATGTGCGCGGAACCCCTATTTGTTTATTTTTCTAAATACATTCAAATATGTATCCGCTCATGAG
ACAATAACCCTGATAAATGCTTCAATAATATTGAAAAAGGAAGAGTATGAGTATTCAACATTTCCGTGTC
GCCCTTATTCCCTTTTTTGCGGCATTTTGCCTTCCTGTTTTTGCTCACCCAGAAACGCTGGTGAAAGTAA
AAGATGCTGAAGATCAGTTGGGTGCACGAGTGGGTTACATCGAACTGGATCTCAACAGCGGTAAGATCCT
TGAGAGTTTTCGCCCCGAAGAACGTTTTCCAATGATGAGCACTTTTAAAGTTCTGCTATGTGGCGCGGTA
TTATCCCGTATTGACGCCGGGCAAGAGCAACTCGGTCGCCGCATACACTATTCTCAGAATGACTTGGTTG
AGTACTCACCAGTCACAGAAAAGCATCTTACGGATGGCATGACAGTAAGAGAATTATGCAGTGCTGCCAT
AACCATGAGTGATAACACTGCGGCCAACTTACTTCTGACAACGATCGGAGGACCGAAGGAGCTAACCGCT
TTTTTGCACAACATGGGGGATCATGTAACTCGCCTTGATCGTTGGGAACCGGAGCTGAATGAAGCCATAC
CAAACGACGAGCGTGACACCACGATGCCTGTAGCAATGGCAACAACGTTGCGCAAACTATTAACTGGCGA
ACTACTTACTCTAGCTTCCCGGCAACAATTAATAGACTGGATGGAGGCGGATAAAGTTGCAGGACCACTT
CTGCGCTCGGCCCTTCCGGCTGGCTGGTTTATTGCTGATAAATCTGGAGCCGGTGAGCGTGGGTCTCGCG
GTATCATTGCAGCACTGGGGCCAGATGGTAAGCCCTCCCGTATCGTAGTTATCTACACGACGGGGAGTCA
GGCAACTATGGATGAACGAAATAGACAGATCGCTGAGATAGGTGCCTCACTGATTAAGCATTGGTAACTG
TCAGACCAAGTTTACTCATATATACTTTAGATTGATTTAAAACTTCATTTTTAATTTAAAAGGATCTAGG
TGAAGATCCTTTTTGATAATCTCATGACCAAAATCCCTTAACGTGAGTTTTCGTTCCACTGAGCGTCAGA
CCCCGTAGAAAAGATCAAAGGATCTTCTTGAGATCCTTTTTTTCTGCGCGTAATCTGCTGCTTGCAAACA
AAAAAACCACCGCTACCAGCGGTGGTTTGTTTGCCGGATCAAGAGCTACCAACTCTTTTTCCGAAGGTAA
CTGGCTTCAGCAGAGCGCAGATACCAAATACTGTTCTTCTAGTGTAGCCGTAGTTAGGCCACCACTTCAA
GAACTCTGTAGCACCGCCTACATACCTCGCTCTGCTAATCCTGTTACCAGTGGCTGCTGCCAGTGGCGAT
AAGTCGTGTCTTACCGGGTTGGACTCAAGACGATAGTTACCGGATAAGGCGCAGCGGTCGGGCTGAACGG
GGGGTTCGTGCACACAGCCCAGCTTGGAGCGAACGACCTACACCGAACTGAGATACCTACAGCGTGAGCT
ATGAGAAAGCGCCACGCTTCCCGAAGGGAGAAAGGCGGACAGGTATCCGGTAAGCGGCAGGGTCGGAACA
GGAGAGCGCACGAGGGAGCTTCCAGGGGGAAACGCCTGGTATCTTTATAGTCCTGTCGGGTTTCGCCACC
TCTGACTTGAGCGTCGATTTTTGTGATGCTCGTCAGGGGGGCGGAGCCTATGGAAAAACGCCAGCAACGC
GGCCTTTTTACGGTTCCTGGCCTTTTGCTGGCCTTTTGCTCACATGTTCTTTCCTGCGTTATCCCCTGAT
TCTGTGGATAACCGTATTACCGCCTTTGAGTGAGCTGATACCGCTCGCCGCAGCCGAACGACCGAGCGCA
GCGAGTCAGTGAGCGAGGAAGCGGAAGAGCGCCCAATACGCAAACCGCCTCTCCCCGCGCGTTGGCCGAT
TCATTAATGCAGCTGGCACGACAGGTTTCCCGACTGGAAAGCGGGCAGTGAGCGCAACGCAATTAATGTG
AGTTAGCTCACTCATTAGGCACCCCAGGCTTTACACTTTATGCTTCCGGCTCGTATGTTGTGTGGAATTG
TGAGCGGATAACAATTTCACACAGGAAACAGCTATGACCATGATTACGCCAAGCGCGCAATTAACCCTCA
CTAAAGGGAACAAAAGCTGGAGCTGCAAGCTTAATGTAGTCTTATGCAATACTCTTGTAGTCTTGCAACA
TGGTAACGATGAGTTAGCAACATGCCTTACAAGGAGAGAAAAAGCACCGTGCATGCCGATTGGTGGAAGT
AAGGTGGTACGATCGTGCCTTATTAGGAAGGCAACAGACGGGTCTGACATGGATTGGACGAACCACTGAA
TTGCCGCATTGCAGAGATATTGTATTTAAGTGCCTAGCTCGATACATAAACGGGTCTCTCTGGTTAGACC
AGATCTGAGCCTGGGAGCTCTCTGGCTAACTAGGGAACCCACTGCTTAAGCCTCAATAAAGCTTGCCTTG
AGTGCTTCAAGTAGTGTGTGCCCGTCTGTTGTGTGACTCTGGTAACTAGAGATCCCTCAGACCCTTTTAG
TCAGTGTGGAAAATCTCTAGCAGTGGCGCCCGAACAGGGACTTGAAAGCGAAAGGGAAACCAGAGGAGCT
CTCTCGACGCAGGACTCGGCTTGCTGAAGCGCGCACGGCAAGAGGCGAGGGGCGGCGACTGGTGAGTACG
CCAAAAATTTTGACTAGCGGAGGCTAGAAGGAGAGAGATGGGTGCGAGAGCGTCAGTATTAAGCGGGGGA
GAATTAGATCGCGATGGGAAAAAATTCGGTTAAGGCCAGGGGGAAAGAAAAAATATAAATTAAAACATAT
AGTATGGGCAAGCAGGGAGCTAGAACGATTCGCAGTTAATCCTGGCCTGTTAGAAACATCAGAAGGCTGT
AGACAAATACTGGGACAGCTACAACCATCCCTTCAGACAGGATCAGAAGAACTTAGATCATTATATAATA
CAGTAGCAACCCTCTATTGTGTGCATCAAAGGATAGAGATAAAAGACACCAAGGAAGCTTTAGACAAGAT
AGAGGAAGAGCAAAACAAAAGTAAGACCACCGCACAGCAAGCGGCCGCTGATCTTCAGACCTGGAGGAGG
AGATATGAGGGACAATTGGAGAAGTGAATTATATAAATATAAAGTAGTAAAAATTGAACCATTAGGAGTA
GCACCCACCAAGGCAAAGAGAAGAGTGGTGCAGAGAGAAAAAAGAGCAGTGGGAATAGGAGCTTTGTTCC
TTGGGTTCTTGGGAGCAGCAGGAAGCACTATGGGCGCAGCGTCAATGACGCTGACGGTACAGGCCAGACA
ATTATTGTCTGGTATAGTGCAGCAGCAGAACAATTTGCTGAGGGCTATTGAGGCGCAACAGCATCTGTTG
CAACTCACAGTCTGGGGCATCAAGCAGCTCCAGGCAAGAATCCTGGCTGTGGAAAGATACCTAAAGGATC
AACAGCTCCTGGGGATTTGGGGTTGCTCTGGAAAACTCATTTGCACCACTGCTGTGCCTTGGAATGCTAG
TTGGAGTAATAAATCTCTGGAACAGATTTGGAATCACACGACCTGGATGGAGTGGGACAGAGAAATTAAC
AATTACACAAGCTTAATACACTCCTTAATTGAAGAATCGCAAAACCAGCAAGAAAAGAATGAACAAGAAT
TATTGGAATTAGATAAATGGGCAAGTTTGTGGAATTGGTTTAACATAACAAATTGGCTGTGGTATATAAA
ATTATTCATAATGATAGTAGGAGGCTTGGTAGGTTTAAGAATAGTTTTTGCTGTACTTTCTATAGTGAAT
AGAGTTAGGCAGGGATATTCACCATTATCGTTTCAGACCCACCTCCCAACCCCGAGGGGACCCAGAGAGG
GCCTATTTCCCATGATTCCTTCATATTTGCATATACGATACAAGGCTGTTAGAGAGATAATTAGAATTAA
TTTGACTGTAAACACAAAGATATTAGTACAAAATACGTGACGTAGAAAGTAATAATTTCTTGGGTAGTTT
GCAGTTTTAAAATTATGTTTTAAAATGGACTATCATATGCTTACCGTAACTTGAAAGTATTTCGATTTCT
TGGCTTTATATATCTTGTGGAAAGGACGAAACACCGAGAGGTTCAATAAAGTACGGGTTTTAGAGCTAGA
AATAGCAAGTTAAAATAAGGCTAGTCCGTTATCAACTTGAAAAAGTGGCACCGAGTCGGTGCTTTTTTAA
GCTTGGCGTAACTAGATCTTGAGACAAATGGCAGTATTCATCCACAATTTTAAAAGAAAAGGGGGGATTG
GGGGGTACAGTGCAGGGGAAAGAATAGTAGACATAATAGCAACAGACATACAAACTAAAGAATTACAAAA
ACAAATTACAAAAATTCAAAATTTTCGGGTTTATTACAGGGACAGCAGAGATCCACTTTGGCGCCGGCTC
GAGGGGG
