>Addgene plasmid #76854 | TTN gRNA (BRDN0001148106) | depositor partial sequence | sequence record 144314 | Target Sequence
AGAGGTTCAATAAAGTACGG
