>Addgene plasmid #76854 | TTN gRNA (BRDN0001148106) | addgene partial sequence | sequence record 186635 | hU6-F
TAGAAAGTAATAATTTCTTGGGTAGTTTGCAGTTTTAAAATTATGTTTTAAAATGGACTATCATATGCTT
ACCGTAACTTGAAAGTATTTCGATTTCTTGGCTTTATATATCTTGTGGAAAGGACGAAACACCGAGAGGT
TCAATAAAGTACGGGTTTTAGAGCTAGAAATAGCAAGTTAAAATAAGGCTAGTCCGTTATCAACTTGAAA
AAGTGGCACCGAGTCGGTGCTTTTTTAAGCTTGGCGTAACTAGATCTTGAGACAAATGGCAGTATTCATC
CACAATTTTAAAAGAAAAGGGGGGATTGGGGGGTACAGTGCAGGGGAAAGAATAGTAGACATAATAGCAA
CAGACATACAAACTAAAGAATTACAAAAACAAATTACAAAAATTCAAAATTTTCGGGTTTATTACAGGGA
CAGCAGAGATCCACTTTGGCGCCGGCTCGAGGGGGCCCGGGTGCAAAGATGGATAAAGTTTTAAACAGAG
AGGAATCTTTGCAGCTAATGGACCTTCTAGGTCTTGAAAGGAGTGGGAATTGGCTCCGGTGCCCGTCAGT
GGGCAGAGCG
